>Addgene plasmid #186126 | pIG-721 CTLA4-GFP T124P | addgene full sequence | sequence record 367844 | Addgene NGS Result
TTCGTCTCGCGCGTTTCGGTGATGACGGTGAAAACCTCTGACACATGCAGCTCCCGGAGACGGTCACAGC
TTGTCTGTAAGCGGATGCCGGGAGCAGACAAGCCCGTCAGGGCGCGTCAGCGGGTGTTGGCGGGTGTCGG
GGCTGGCTTAACTATGCGGCATCAGAGCAGATTGTACTGAGAGTGCACCATATGCGGTGTGAAATACCGC
ACAGATGCGTAAGGAGAAAATACCGCATCAGGCGCCATTCGCCATTCAGGCTGCGCAACTGTTGGGAAGG
GCGATCGGTGCGGGCCTCTTCGCTATTACGCCAGCTGGCGAAAGGGGGATGTGCTGCAAGGCGATTAAGT
TGGGTAACGCCAGGGTTTTCCCAGTCACGACGTTGTAAAACGACGGCCAGTGAATTCCACAGTGCTAAGG
ATGCTCAGAGGGCATCTCTGATAGGCAGAGGTGAGGGTTAGGGAAGGAAGCTGTAGTCTAGCTAGCTAGA
GCTGCTGGAATAGACATGACAATGGCTGCTGCCAAACTGTTTTCTCTTCTGAGGACAGATGTCCCGTGCA
AGTGGCTTGGTGGAAGGGACTAGTGTCTCTAATATAGGGTGATTTATAAGCAGGAAAGTGTGTCCTAGAA
ATTCAGACCAGAGTGATAGATTGGAATTGGATCATGGGGGACTCATTGAATGTTATTTATTGTATTTGTT
TTTGCGATCAGTGTTAGTAAAGTGTCAAAGGGATTGAGCAGATGAGTGACATCATGCAACACAAGTTTTG
AGTTTCACTTGTCAGACTGACTGGAGAGGGGCCTGGTTAGTTACAGGAAGGTAATTTGGCATGCAGCCAC
TATTTTTGAGTTGATGCAAGCCTCTCTGTATGGAGAGCTGGTCTCCTTTATCCTGTGGGAAAAGAGAACA
AAGGAGCATGGGAGTGTTCAAGGGAAGGAGAAATAAAGGGCAGAGAGGCAGCGGTGGTGTCAGGGGAAGC
CCACAGGAGTTAACAGCAGGGTTGCCTCAACCTAGAGAGGAAGCGACCTGGTGCCCTCGGCTCTGTGGCT
TCCTTCATCTAACAACATCTTCCACTCTACAACAATGCCAGGGAAGGCGGAGGCTGGTACAGTGCATCAA
GACACAGCTACTCCTGGGTGACAGAGGTTCAGGGCCAGCTCACTAAGTAGGCAGAAGTTTTTGACATATA
CTTTGAGAGATAAAGCAAGATTCTGTACCTCAACCTTCAGAATTTCCCCTACCACTCATTATAGTTCCGG
AGCTATATAGCTCCTATCATTCTATCATAACCTTAGAATACCAGAGAACATATCATCTCATCTAATTATC
TCTTACTATATGTGAAAAAAATGAAGGACATGGGGGAAGTGTGACTTGCCCCAAATCACATATTTCATGG
TAGAGGGCTGGGCTTGGCCATGAAGGAGCATGAGTTCACTGAGTTCCCTTTGGCTTTTCCATGCTAGCAA
TGCACGTGGCCCAGCCTGCTGTGGTACTGGCCAGCAGCCGAGGCATCGCCAGCTTTGTGTGTGAGTATGC
ATCTCCAGGCAAAGCCACTGAGGTCCGGGTGACAGTGCTTCGGCAGGCTGACAGCCAGGTGACTGAAGTC
TGTGCGGCAACCTACATGATGGGGAATGAGTTGACCTTCCTAGATGATTCCATCTGCACGGGCACCTCCA
GTGGAAATCAAGTGAACCTCACTATCCAAGGACTGAGGGCCATGGACCCGGGACTCTACATCTGCAAGGT
GGAGCTCATGTACCCACCGCCATACTACCTGGGCATAGGCAACGGAACCCAGATTTATGTAATTGATCCA
GAACCGTGCCCAGATTCTGACTTCCTCCTCTGGATCCTTGCAGCAGTTAGTTCGGGGTTGTTTTTTTATA
GCTTTCTCCTCACAGCTGTTTCTTTGAGCAAAATGCTAAAGAAAAGAAGCCCTCTTACAACAGGGGTCTA
TGTGAAAATGCCCCCAACAGAGCCAGAATGTGAAAAGCAATTTCAGCCTTATTTTATTCCCATCAATGGA
TCTGGAGGAACTAGCGGCAGCAAGGGCGAGGAGCTGTTCACCGGGGTGGTGCCCATCCTGGTCGAGCTGG
ACGGCGACGTAAACGGCCACAAGTTCAGCGTGCGCGGCGAGGGCGAGGGCGATGCCACCAACGGCAAGCT
GACCCTGAAGTTCATCTGCACCACCGGCAAGCTGCCCGTGCCCTGGCCCACCCTCGTGACCACCCTGACC
TACGGCGTGCAGTGCTTCAGCCGCTACCCCGACCACATGAAGCGCCACGACTTCTTCAAGTCCGCCATGC
CCGAAGGCTACGTCCAGGAGCGCACCATCAGCTTCAAGGACGACGGCACCTACAAGACCCGCGCCGAGGT
GAAGTTCGAGGGCGACACCCTGGTGAACCGCATCGAGCTGAAGGGCATCGACTTCAAGGAGGACGGCAAC
ATCCTGGGGCACAAGCTGGAGTACAACTTCAACAGCCACAACGTCTATATCACCGCCGACAAGCAGAAGA
ACGGCATCAAGGCCAACTTCAAGATCCGCCACAACGTGGAGGACGGCAGCGTGCAGCTCGCCGACCACTA
CCAGCAGAACACCCCCATCGGCGACGGCCCCGTGCTGCTGCCCGACAACCACTACCTGAGCACCCAGTCC
GTGCTGAGCAAAGACCCCAACGAGAAGCGCGATCACATGGTCCTGCTGGAGTTCGTGACCGCCGCCGGGA
TCACTTGACACCGGGTCTTCAACTTGTTTATTGCAGCTTATAATGGTTACAAATAAAGCAATAGCATCAC
AAATTTCACAAATAAAGCATTTTTTTCACTGCATTCTAGTTGTGGTTTGTCCAAACTCATCAATGTATCT
TATCATGTCTGGAAGACCTGTTTACCTCTTCTGTTTGTCATATCAGTGTTCTTCCTGCCACAACCATCTT
GAAGAATCTATTTCTCAGTAAGAAAATATCTTTATGGAGAGTAGCTGGAAAACAGTTGAGAGATGGAGGG
GAGGCTGGGGGTGTGGAGAGGGGAAGGGGTAAGTGATAGATTCGTTGAAGGGGGGAGAAAAGGCCGTGGG
GATGAAGCTAGAAGGCAGAAGGGCTTGCCTGGGCTTGGCCATGAAGGAGCATGAGTTCACTGAGTTCCCT
TTGGCTTTTCCATGCTACCAATGCACGTGGCCCAGCCTGCTGTGGTACTGGCCAGCAGCCGAGGCATCGC
CAGCTTTGTGTGTGAGTATGCATCTCCAGGCAAAGCCACTGAGGTCCGGGTGACAGTGCTTCGGCAGGCT
GACAGCCAGGTGACTGAAGTCTGTGCGGCAACCTACATGATGGGGAATGAGTTGACCTTCCTAGATGATT
CCATCTGCACGGGCACCTCCAGTGGAAATCAAGTGAACCTCACTATCCAAGGACTGAGGGCCATGGACAC
GGGACTCTACATCTGCAAGGTGGAGCTCATGTACCCACCGCCATACTACCTGGGCATAGGCAACGGAACC
CAGATTTATGTAATTGGTGAGCAAAGCCATTTCACTGAGTTGACACCTGTTGCATTGCAGTCATCTATGC
ACAAAAACAGTTTTGTTCCTTAATTTCAGGAGGTTTACTTTTAGGACTGTGGACATTCTCTTTAAGAGTT
CTGTACCACATGGTAGCCTTGCTTATTGTGGGTGGCAACCTTAATAGCATTCTGACTGTAAAATAAAATG
ATTTGGGGAAGTTGGGGCTCTCGCTCTGGAGTGCTAACCATCATGACGTTTGATCTGTACTTTTGATATG
ATATGATGCTCCTGGGGAAGTAGTCCCAAATAGCCAAACCTATTGGTGGGCTACCCATGCAATTTAGGGG
TGGACCTCAAGGCCTGGAAGCTCTAATGTCCTTTTTTCACCAATGTTGGGGAGTAGAGCCCTAGTCTAGA
GTCGACCTGCAGGCATGCAAGCTTGGCGTAATCATGGTCATAGCTGTTTCCTGTGTGAAATTGTTATCCG
CTCACAATTCCACACAACATACGAGCCGGAAGCATAAAGTGTAAAGCCTGGGGTGCCTAATGAGTGAGCT
AACTCACATTAATTGCGTTGCGCTCACTGCCCGCTTTCCAGTCGGGAAACCTGTCGTGCCAGCTGCATTA
ATGAATCGGCCAACGCGCGGGGAGAGGCGGTTTGCGTATTGGGCGCTCTTCCGCTTCCTCGCTCACTGAC
TCGCTGCGCTCGGTCGTTCGGCTGCGGCGAGCGGTATCAGCTCACTCAAAGGCGGTAATACGGTTATCCA
CAGAATCAGGGGATAACGCAGGAAAGAACATGTGAGCAAAAGGCCAGCAAAAGGCCAGGAACCGTAAAAA
GGCCGCGTTGCTGGCGTTTTTCCATAGGCTCCGCCCCCCTGACGAGCATCACAAAAATCGACGCTCAAGT
CAGAGGTGGCGAAACCCGACAGGACTATAAAGATACCAGGCGTTTCCCCCTGGAAGCTCCCTCGTGCGCT
CTCCTGTTCCTACCCTGCCGCTTACCGGATACCTGTCCGCCTTTCTCCCTTCGGGAAGCGTGGCGCTTTC
TCATAGCTCACGCTGTAGGTATCTCAGTTCGGTGTAGGTCGTTCGCTCCAAGCTGGGCTGTGTGCACGAA
CCCCCCGTTCAGCCCGACCGCTGCGCCTTATCCGGTAACTATCGTCTTGAGTCCAACCCGGTAAGACACG
ACTTATCGCCACTGGCAGCAGCCACTGGTAACAGGATTAGCAGAGCGAGGTATGTAGGCGGTGCTACAGA
GTTCTTGAAGTGGTGGCCTAACTACGGCTACACTAGAAGAACAGTATTTGGTATCTGCGCTCTGCTGAAG
CCAGTTACCTTCGGAAAAAGAGTTGGTAGCTCTTGATCCGGCAAACAAACCACCGCTGGTAGCGGTGGTT
TTTTTGTTTGCAAGCAGCAGATTACGCGCAGAAAAAAAGGATCTCAAGAAGATCCTTTGATCTTTTCTAC
GGGGTCTGACGCTCAGTGGAACGAAAACTCACGTTAAGGGATTTTGGTCATGAGATTATCAAAAAGGATC
TTCACCTAGATCCTTTTAAATTAAAAATGAAGTTTTAAATCAATCTAAAGTATATATGAGTAAACTTGGT
CTGACAGTTACCAATGCTTAATCAGTGAGGCACCTATCTCAGCGATCTGTCTATTTCGTTCATCCATAGT
TGCCTGACTCCCCGTCGTGTAGATAACTACGATACGGGAGGGCTTACCATCTGGCCCCAGTGCTGCAATG
ATACCGCGAGACCCACGCTCACCGGCTCCAGATTTATCAGCAATAAACCAGCCAGCCGGAAGGGCCGAGC
GCAGAAGTGGTCCTGCAACTTTATCCGCCTCCATCCAGTCTATTAATTGTTGCCGGGAAGCTAGAGTAAG
TAGTTCGCCAGTTAATAGTTTGCGCAACGTTGTTGCCATTGCTACAGGCATCGTGGTGTCACGCTCGTCG
TTTGGTATGGCTTCATTCAGCTCCGGTTCCCAACGATCAAGGCGAGTTACATGATCCCCCATGTTGTGCA
AAAAAGCGGTTAGCTCCTTCGGTCCTCCGATCGTTGTCAGAAGTAAGTTGGCCGCAGTGTTATCACTCAT
GGTTATGGCAGCACTGCATAATTCTCTTACTGTCATGCCATCCGTAAGATGCTTTTCTGTGACTGGTGAG
TACTCAACCAAGTCATTCTGAGAATAGTGTATGCGGCGACCGAGTTGCTCTTGCCCGGCGTCAATACGGG
ATAATACCGCGCCACATAGCAGAACTTTAAAAGTGCTCATCATTGGAAAACGTTCTTCGGGGCGAAAACT
CTCAAGGATCTTACCGCTGTTGAGATCCAGTTCGATGTAACCCACTCGTGCACCCAACTGATCTTCAGCA
TCTTTTACTTTCACCAGCGTTTCTGGGTGAGCAAAAACAGGAAGGCAAAATGCCGCAAAAAAGGGAATAA
GGGCGACACGGAAATGTTGAATACTCATACTCTTCCTTTTTCAATATTATTGAAGCATTTATCAGGGTTA
TTGTCTCATGAGCGGATACATATTTGAATGTATTTAGAAAAATAAACAAATAGGGGTTCCGCGCACATTT
CCCCGAAAAGTGCCACCTGACGTCTAAGAAACCATTATTATCATGACATTAACCTATAAAAATAGGCGTA
TCACGAGGCCCT
Features (pLannotate 1.2.2; 15 found; start..end, strand, type, name):
      6..41      +  CDS            rop (fragment): Rop protein, which maintains plasmids at low copy number; rop
    143..242     +  misc_feature   bom (fragment): basis of mobility region from pBR322
    248..405     -  CDS            lacZα (fragment): LacZα fragment of β-galactosidase; lacZ fragment
   1467..2027    +  CDS            CTLA4 (fragment): CTLA4_HUMAN - Also known as CD152. Experimental evidence at protein level: Swiss-Prot protein existence level 1. Inhibitory receptor acting as a major negative regulator of T-cell responses. The affinity of CTLA4 for its natural B7 family ligands, CD80 and CD86, is considerably stronger than the affinity of their cognate stimulatory coreceptor CD28. From Homo sapiens (Human).
   2049..2735    +  CDS            Superfolder GFP: Superfolder GFP is a basic (constitutively fluorescent) green fluorescent protein published in 2005, derived from Aequorea victoria. It is reported to be a very rapidly-maturing weak dimer.
   2751..2872    +  polyA_signal   SV40 poly(A) signal: SV40 polyadenylation signal
   3171..3515    +  CDS            CTLA4 (fragment): CTLA4_HUMAN - Also known as CD152. Experimental evidence at protein level: Swiss-Prot protein existence level 1. Inhibitory receptor acting as a major negative regulator of T-cell responses. The affinity of CTLA4 for its natural B7 family ligands, CD80 and CD86, is considerably stronger than the affinity of their cognate stimulatory coreceptor CD28. From Homo sapiens (Human).
   3915..3944    +  misc_feature   MCS (fragment): pUC18/19 multiple cloning site
   3981..3997    -  protein_bind   lac operator: The lac repressor binds to the lac operator to inhibit transcription in E. coli. This inhibition can be relieved by adding lactose or isopropyl-β-D-thiogalactopyranoside (IPTG). lac repressor encoded by lacI
   4005..4035    -  promoter       lac promoter: promoter for the E. coli lac operon
   4050..4071    -  protein_bind   CAP binding site: CAP binding activates transcription in the presence of cAMP. E. coli catabolite activator protein
   4084..4176    -  CDS            lacI (fragment): lac repressor; lacI; The lac repressor binds to the lac operator to inhibit transcription in E. coli. This inhibition can be relieved by adding lactose or isopropyl-β-D-thiogalactopyranoside (IPTG).
   4359..4947    -  rep_origin     ori: high-copy-number ColE1/pMB1/pBR322/pUC origin of replication
   5118..5978    -  CDS            AmpR: β-lactamase; bla; confers resistance to ampicillin, carbenicillin, and related antibiotics
   5979..6083    -  promoter       AmpR promoter: bla
