[The description below was written by a language model from this plasmid's Addgene catalogue record and pLannotate feature annotations shown in this document.]
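Description:
pIG-721 CTLA4-GFP T124P is a pUC19-based plasmid, catalogued as a CRISPR vector, that carries a homology-directed repair template for knocking a mutant, GFP-tagged CTLA4 sequence into the human CTLA4 locus. It is propagated in E. coli through the high-copy ColE1/pUC origin and selected with ampicillin via the β-lactamase gene and its native promoter. The remaining backbone annotations (lacZα, lac promoter/operator, CAP site, MCS, and rop, bom and lacI fragments) are remnants of the cloning vector, with the insert assembled into the disrupted lacZα/MCS region by Gibson cloning.

The payload, about 6.2 kb in total plasmid context, contains a human CTLA4 coding fragment followed shortly downstream by superfolder GFP, a rapidly maturing green fluorescent protein, and then an SV40 polyadenylation signal. The close spacing suggests a C-terminal CTLA4-GFP fusion, consistent with the plasmid name, although the linker is not annotated. The insert is recorded as carrying the T124P substitution in CTLA4. No eukaryotic promoter is annotated, which fits a knock-in design in which expression depends on the endogenous CTLA4 promoter after integration. A second CTLA4-matching fragment lies downstream of the poly(A) signal, and unannotated stretches flank the cassette on both sides; these probably represent genomic homology arms, but the record does not define them explicitly. No guide RNA or Cas9 cassette is annotated, so the nuclease components must be supplied separately.

The stated purpose is CTLA4 gene knock-in with a mutation. The associated work concerns high-yield genome engineering of primary cells with hybrid single-stranded DNA repair templates, so this plasmid presumably serves as the source of such a template, with GFP reporting successful integration and expression of the variant receptor.
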