Addgene plasmid #186126: pIG-721 CTLA4-GFP T124P
Purpose: CTLA4 gene knockin with mutation
Depositing lab: Alexander Marson. Depositing organization: J. David Gladstone Institutes. Publication: High-yield genome engineering in primary cells using a hybrid ssDNA repair template and small-molecule cocktails. Shy BR, Vykunta VS, Ha A, Talbot A, Roth TL, Nguyen DN, Pfeifer WG, Chen YY, Blaeschke F, Shifrut E, Vedova S, Mamedov MR, Chung JJ, Li H, Yu R, Wu D, Wolf J, Martin TG, Castro CE, Ye L, Esensten JH, Eyquem J, Marson A. Nat Biotechnol. 2022 Aug 25:10.1038/s41587-022-01418-8. doi: 10.1038/s41587-022-01418-8. PubMed 36008610.
Backbone
  Vector backbone: PUC19
  Vector type: CRISPR
Growth in bacteria
  Bacterial resistance: Ampicillin, 100 μg/mL
  Growth temperature: 37°C
  Growth strain: DH5alpha
  Copy number: High Copy
Gene/Insert
  Gene/Insert name: CTLA4
  Species: H. sapiens (human)
  Mutation: T124P
  Entrez Gene: CTLA4 (a.k.a. ALPS5, CD, CD152, CELIAC3, CTLA-4, GRD4, GSE, IDDM12)
  Cloning method: Gibson Cloning
Terms and licenses: Academic/Nonprofit Terms; Industry Terms: Not Available to Industry
Depositor comments: Please visit https://www.biorxiv.org/content/10.1101/2021.09.02.458799v1 for bioRxiv preprint.
How to cite: pIG-721 CTLA4-GFP T124P was a gift from Alexander Marson (Addgene plasmid # 186126 ; http://n2t.net/addgene:186126 ; RRID:Addgene_186126)
